Addgene plasmid #220688: AiP1985 - pAAV-AiE2496m-minBG-SYFP2-WPRE-BGHpA
Purpose: AiE2496m is an enhancer sequence, designed to drive AAV-mediated transgene expression in specific populations of brain cells
Depositing lab: Allen Institute for Brain Science & Bosiljka Tasic. Depositing organization: Allen Institute. Publication: A suite of enhancer AAVs and transgenic mouse lines for genetic access to cortical cell types. Ben-Simon Y, Hooper M, Narayan S, Daigle TL, Dwivedi D, Way SW, Oster A, Stafford DA, Mich JK, Taormina MJ, Martinez RA, Opitz-Araya X, Roth JR, Alexander JR, Allen S, Amster A, Arbuckle J, Ayala A, Baker PM, Bakken TE, Barcelli T, Barta S, Bendrick J, Bertagnolli D, Bielstein C, Bishwakarma P, Bowlus J, Boyer G, Brouner K, Casian B, Casper T, Chakka AB, Chakrabarty R, Chance RK, Chavan S, Clark M, Colbert K, Collman F, Daniel S, Departee M, DiValentin P, Donadio N, Dotson N, Egdorf T, Fliss T, Gabitto M, Garcia J, Gary A, Gasperini M, Gloe J, Goldy J, Gore BB, Graybuck L, Greisman N, Haeseleer F, Halterman C, Haradon Z, Hastings SD, Helback O, Ho W, Hockemeyer D, Huang C, Huff S, Hunker A, Johansen N, Jones D, Juneau Z, Kalmbach B, Kannan M, Khem S, Kussick E, Kutsal R, Larsen R, Lee C, Lee AY, Leibly M, Lenz GH, Li S, Liang E, Lusk N, Madigan Z, Malloy J, Malone J, McCue R, Melchor J, Mollenkopf T, Moosman S, Morin E, Newman D, Ng L, Ngo K, Omstead V, Otto S, Oyama A, Pena N, Pham T, Phillips E, Pom CA, Potekhina L, Ransford S, Ray PL, Rette D, Reynoldson C, Rimorin C, Rocha D, Ruiz A, Sanchez REA, Sawyer L, Sedeno-Cortes A, Sevigny JP, Shapovalova N, Shepard N, Shulga L, Sigler AR, Siverts L, Soliman S, Somasundaram S, Staats B, Stewart K, Szelenyi E, Tieu M, Trader C, Tran A, van Velthoven CTJ, Walker M, Wang Y, Weed N, Wirthlin M, Wood T, Wynalda B, Yao Z, Zhou T, Ariza J, Dee N, Reding M, Ronellenfitch K, Mufti S, Sunkin SM, Smith KA, Esposito L, Waters J, Thyagarajan B, Yao S, Lein ES, Zeng H, Levi BP, Ngai J, Ting JT, Tasic B. Cell. 2025 May 16:S0092-8674(25)00513-6. doi: 10.1016/j.cell.2025.05.002. PubMed 40403729.
Backbone
  Vector backbone: pAAV2
  Vector type: AAV
Growth in bacteria
  Bacterial resistance: Ampicillin, 100 μg/mL
  Growth temperature: 37°C
  Growth strain: NEB Stable
  Copy number: High Copy
Gene/Insert
  Gene/Insert name: SYFP2
  Species: Synthetic
  Promoter: minBG
  Cloning method: Gibson Cloning
Terms and licenses: Academic/Nonprofit Terms; Industry Terms: Not Available to Industry
Depositor comments: 5' Cloning Site: MluI (not destroyed), 3' Cloning Site: SgrAI (not destroyed). Please visit https://doi.org/10.1101/2024.06.10.597244 for bioRxiv preprint.
How to cite: AiP1985 - pAAV-AiE2496m-minBG-SYFP2-WPRE-BGHpA was a gift from Allen Institute for Brain Science & Bosiljka Tasic (Addgene plasmid # 220688 ; http://n2t.net/addgene:220688 ; RRID:Addgene_220688)
