[The description below was written by a language model from this plasmid's Addgene catalogue record and pLannotate feature annotations shown in this document.]
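Description:
AiP1985 - pAAV-AiE2496m-minBG-SYFP2-WPRE-BGHpA is an AAV transfer plasmid built on a pAAV2 backbone and intended for packaging a reporter genome into recombinant adeno-associated virus for delivery to brain tissue. In bacteria it is maintained as a high-copy plasmid through a ColE1/pUC-type origin and selected with ampicillin via the β-lactamase gene and its native promoter. An f1 phage origin and small remnants of the pBR322 bom and rop regions are also present in the backbone. The roughly 5 kb sequence is flanked at the payload by AAV2 inverted terminal repeats, which provide the signals for genome replication and encapsidation. The downstream ITR is annotated in full, whereas the upstream one is detected only as short fragments, which is a common outcome for these repeat-rich, hard-to-sequence elements.

Between the ITRs, the enhancer AiE2496m sits upstream of a minimal beta-globin promoter (minBG). Neither element is annotated in the feature table, but they presumably occupy the unannotated stretch preceding the coding sequence. The minimal promoter has little activity of its own, so transcription depends on the enhancer, which is designed to restrict expression to specific populations of brain cells. The record does not state which populations. The expressed protein is SYFP2, a rapidly maturing monomeric yellow fluorescent protein derived from Aequorea victoria. It is followed by a WPRE, detected as two fragments that suggest a shortened version, to boost transcript stability and expression, and then by a bovine growth hormone polyadenylation signal. The enhancer is bounded by retained MluI and SgrAI sites, which would allow it to be exchanged. The construct belongs to a suite of enhancer AAVs for genetic access to cortical cell types, and serves to label and evaluate the cells in which AiE2496m is active.
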