Features (pLannotate 1.2.2; 14 found; start..end, strand, type, name):
     12..39      +  repeat_region  AAV2 ITR (fragment): inverted terminal repeat of adeno-associated virus serotype 2 inverted
     68..95      +  repeat_region  AAV2 ITR (fragment): inverted terminal repeat of adeno-associated virus serotype 2 inverted
    982..1698    +  CDS            SYFP2: SYFP2 is a basic (constitutively fluorescent) yellow fluorescent protein published in 2006, derived from Aequorea victoria. It is reported to be a very rapidly-maturing monomer with moderate acid sensitivity.
   1738..1895    +  misc_feature   WPRE (fragment): woodchuck hepatitis virus posttranscriptional regulatory element
   1901..1981    +  misc_feature   WPRE (fragment): woodchuck hepatitis virus posttranscriptional regulatory element
   1998..2109    +  polyA_signal   bGH poly(A) signal: bovine growth hormone polyadenylation signal
   2227..2367    +  repeat_region  AAV2 ITR: inverted terminal repeat of adeno-associated virus serotype 2 inverted
   2372..2423    -  misc_feature   bom (fragment): basis of mobility region from pBR322
   2442..2897    +  rep_origin     f1 ori (sequence partly withheld): f1 bacteriophage origin of replication; arrow indicates direction of (+) strand synthesis
   2898..2947    -  misc_feature   bom (fragment): basis of mobility region from pBR322
   3049..3084    -  CDS            rop (fragment): Rop protein, which maintains plasmids at low copy number; rop
   3179..3283    +  promoter       AmpR promoter: bla
   3284..4144    +  CDS            AmpR: β-lactamase; bla; confers resistance to ampicillin, carbenicillin, and related antibiotics
   4315..4903    +  rep_origin     ori: high-copy-number ColE1/pMB1/pBR322/pUC origin of replication
>Addgene plasmid #220688 | AiP1985 - pAAV-AiE2496m-minBG-SYFP2-WPRE-BGHpA | addgene full sequence | sequence record 462017 | Addgene NGS Result
CCTGCAGGCAGCTGCGCGCTCGCTCGCTCACTGAGGCCGCCCGGGCGTCGGGCGACCTTTGGTCGCCCGG
CCTCAGTGAGCGAGCGAGCGCGCAGAGAGGGAGTGGCCAACTCCATCACTAGGGGTTCCTGCGGCCGCAA
GCATCAGCGTGGGGGCAGGGCGGGAGACTCATATAAAACGCACAAAGATGCAAAGTTGGTTGTGGGTCTC
GGGGGTGGGCCCAGGTATTATTGATTAGTAACTGCTAGGGGATTTGTGTGCACAGCTGAGAGGACAGCAT
CCCAGAGCCCCCCAAAGCTGCATGGACATTGAGCACTGGGCAAAAGGCTGTGTTCTTTTCATGCTTCCGA
TTTGTACTGAAGGCCGTCTTTGCTCTATAGCTTGTTTTTGCAATACATGGTGGAAGAATTTGGATGGTGT
GTTCTTGGCGCTGGAGTTTTAGCTCGTAGGGTATCGGTTACATATTCATCTGGAAATTTACAAGCTCCAG
TTGAATATCAAAATTCACACGAAGCGAGCCAAGCAAAGGAGCTGCTCTCACTTCCTAATAACAGTTTTTC
AAAGCCAAACATTGCTCAGGCCTTCAGCTTGCTTGCTTGAATCATAACAGCTGGGCTCCGGGGCATTTGA
GGAACCTGACCTACCCTAACTACGAGTGTAAAATATCGCTTTTTTGTTTTGTTTTGTTTGTTTGTTTGTT
TTTTGTTTTTCGAGACAGGGTTTCTCTGTATAGCCCTGGCTGTCCTGGAACTCACTTTGTAGACCAGGCT
GTCCTGGAACTCAGAAATCCGAAAATATCGCTTTTGTTGTAGGTACCACACCAAGGAGGCCGGCTGCCAG
TGGGCAGCTGCGCTCTTGCATCCTGGGAAGGTCCCATGGCCGGAGCTCGGGCTGGGCATAAAAGTCAGGG
CAGAGCCATCTATTGCTTACATTTGCTTCTGGGATCCAGATCTTTCGAAGCTAGCGCTACCGGTCGCCAC
CATGGTGAGCAAGGGCGAGGAGCTGTTCACCGGGGTGGTGCCCATCCTGGTCGAGCTGGACGGCGACGTA
AACGGCCACAAGTTCAGCGTGTCCGGCGAGGGCGAGGGCGATGCCACCTACGGCAAGCTGACCCTGAAGC
TGATCTGCACCACCGGCAAGCTGCCCGTGCCCTGGCCCACCCTCGTGACCACCCTGGGCTACGGCGTGCA
GTGCTTCGCCCGCTACCCCGACCACATGAAGCAGCACGACTTCTTCAAGTCCGCCATGCCCGAAGGCTAC
GTCCAGGAGCGCACCATCTTCTTCAAGGACGACGGCAACTACAAGACCCGCGCCGAGGTGAAGTTCGAGG
GCGACACCCTGGTGAACCGCATCGAGCTGAAGGGCATCGACTTCAAGGAGGACGGCAACATCCTGGGGCA
CAAGCTGGAGTACAACTACAACAGCCACAACGTCTATATCACCGCCGACAAGCAGAAGAACGGCATCAAG
GCCAACTTCAAGATCCGCCACAACATCGAGGACGGCGGCGTGCAGCTCGCCGACCACTACCAGCAGAACA
CCCCCATCGGCGACGGCCCCGTGCTGCTGCCCGACAACCACTACCTGAGCTACCAGTCCAAGCTGAGCAA
AGACCCCAACGAGAAGCGCGATCACATGGTCCTGCTGGAGTTCGTGACCGCCGCCGGGATCACTCTCGGC
ATGGACGAGCTGTACAAGTAAGTCGACGGCGCGCCGCGGCCGCGAATTCGATATCATAATCAACCTCTGG
ATTACAAAATTTGTGAAAGATTGACTGGTATTCTTAACTATGTTGCTCCTTTTACGCTATGTGGATACGC
TGCTTTAATGCCTTTGTATCATGCTATTGCTTCCCGTATGGCTTTCATTTTCTCCTCCTTGTATAAATCC
TGGTTAGTTCTTGCCACGGCGGAACTCATCGCCGCCTGCCTTGCCCGCTGCTGGACAGGGGCTCGGCTGT
TGGGCACTGACAATTCCGTGGCTCGAGAGATCTTCGACTGTGCCTTCTAGTTGCCAGCCATCTGTTGTTT
GCCCCTCCCCCGTGCCTTCCTTGACCCTGGAAGGTGCCACTCCCACTGTCCTTTCCTAATAAAATGAGGA
AATTGCATCGCATTGTCTGAGTAGGTGTCATTCTATTCTGGGGGGTGGGGTGGGGCAGGACAGCAAGGGG
GAGGATTGGGAAGACAATAGCAGGCATGAGATCTCACGTGCGGACCGAGCGGCCGCAGGAACCCCTAGTG
ATGGAGTTGGCCACTCCCTCTCTGCGCGCTCGCTCGCTCACTGAGGCCGGGCGACCAAAGGTCGCCCGAC
GCCCGGGCTTTGCCCGGGCGGCCTCAGTGAGCGAGCGAGCGCGCAGCTGCCTGCAGGGGCGCCTGATGCG
GTATTTTCTCCTTACGCATCTGTGCGGTATTTCACACCGCATA
[95 nt withheld, positions 2424-2518]
T
[46 nt withheld, positions 2520-2565]
C
[141 nt withheld, positions 2567-2707]
CCTTTGACGTTGGAGTCCACGTTCTTT
[37 nt withheld, positions 2735-2771]
ACTCTATCTCGGGCTATTCTTTTGATTTATAAGGGATTTTGCCGATTTCGGTCTATTGGTTAAAAAATGA
GCTGATTTAACAAAAATTTAACGCGAATTTTAACAAAATATTAACGTTTACAATTTTATGGTGCACTCTC
AGTACAATCTGCTCTGATGCCGCATAGTTAAGCCAGCCCCGACACCCGCCAACACCCGCTGACGCGCCCT
GACGGGCTTGTCTGCTCCCGGCATCCGCTTACAGACAAGCTGTGACCGTCTCCGGGAGCTGCATGTGTCA
GAGGTTTTCACCGTCATCACCGAAACGCGCGAGACGAAAGGGCCTCGTGATACGCCTATTTTTATAGGTT
AATGTCATGATAATAATGGTTTCTTAGACGTCAGGTGGCACTTTTCGGGGAAATGTGCGCGGAACCCCTA
TTTGTTTATTTTTCTAAATACATTCAAATATGTATCCGCTCATGAGACAATAACCCTGATAAATGCTTCA
ATAATATTGAAAAAGGAAGAGTATGAGTATTCAACATTTCCGTGTCGCCCTTATTCCCTTTTTTGCGGCA
TTTTGCCTTCCTGTTTTTGCTCACCCAGAAACGCTGGTGAAAGTAAAAGATGCTGAAGATCAGTTGGGTG
CACGAGTGGGTTACATCGAACTGGATCTCAACAGCGGTAAGATCCTTGAGAGTTTTCGCCCCGAAGAACG
TTTTCCAATGATGAGCACTTTTAAAGTTCTGCTATGTGGCGCGGTATTATCCCGTATTGACGCCGGGCAA
GAGCAACTCGGTCGCCGCATACACTATTCTCAGAATGACTTGGTTGAGTACTCACCAGTCACAGAAAAGC
ATCTTACGGATGGCATGACAGTAAGAGAATTATGCAGTGCTGCCATAACCATGAGTGATAACACTGCGGC
CAACTTACTTCTGACAACGATCGGAGGACCGAAGGAGCTAACCGCTTTTTTGCACAACATGGGGGATCAT
GTAACTCGCCTTGATCGTTGGGAACCGGAGCTGAATGAAGCCATACCAAACGACGAGCGTGACACCACGA
TGCCTGTAGCAATGGCAACAACGTTGCGCAAACTATTAACTGGCGAACTACTTACTCTAGCTTCCCGGCA
ACAATTAATAGACTGGATGGAGGCGGATAAAGTTGCAGGACCACTTCTGCGCTCGGCCCTTCCGGCTGGC
TGGTTTATTGCTGATAAATCTGGAGCCGGTGAGCGTGGGTCTCGCGGTATCATTGCAGCACTGGGGCCAG
ATGGTAAGCCCTCCCGTATCGTAGTTATCTACACGACGGGGAGTCAGGCAACTATGGATGAACGAAATAG
ACAGATCGCTGAGATAGGTGCCTCACTGATTAAGCATTGGTAACTGTCAGACCAAGTTTACTCATATATA
CTTTAGATTGATTTAAAACTTCATTTTTAATTTAAAAGGATCTAGGTGAAGATCCTTTTTGATAATCTCA
TGACCAAAATCCCTTAACGTGAGTTTTCGTTCCACTGAGCGTCAGACCCCGTAGAAAAGATCAAAGGATC
TTCTTGAGATCCTTTTTTTCTGCGCGTAATCTGCTGCTTGCAAACAAAAAAACCACCGCTACCAGCGGTG
GTTTGTTTGCCGGATCAAGAGCTACCAACTCTTTTTCCGAAGGTAACTGGCTTCAGCAGAGCGCAGATAC
CAAATACTGTTCTTCTAGTGTAGCCGTAGTTAGGCCACCACTTCAAGAACTCTGTAGCACCGCCTACATA
CCTCGCTCTGCTAATCCTGTTACCAGTGGCTGCTGCCAGTGGCGATAAGTCGTGTCTTACCGGGTTGGAC
TCAAGACGATAGTTACCGGATAAGGCGCAGCGGTCGGGCTGAACGGGGGGTTCGTGCACACAGCCCAGCT
TGGAGCGAACGACCTACACCGAACTGAGATACCTACAGCGTGAGCTATGAGAAAGCGCCACGCTTCCCGA
AGGGAGAAAGGCGGACAGGTATCCGGTAAGCGGCAGGGTCGGAACAGGAGAGCGCACGAGGGAGCTTCCA
GGGGGAAACGCCTGGTATCTTTATAGTCCTGTCGGGTTTCGCCACCTCTGACTTGAGCGTCGATTTTTGT
GATGCTCGTCAGGGGGGCGGAGCCTATGGAAAAACGCCAGCAACGCGGCCTTTTTACGGTTCCTGGCCTT
TTGCTGGCCTTTTGCTCACATGT
